>Addgene plasmid #81337 | pDONR223_MAGEC2_p.S85I | addgene full sequence | sequence record 168504 | Addgene NGS Result
GGCAGTTCCCTACTCTCGCGTTAACGCTAGCATGGATGTTTTCCCAGTCACGACGTTGTAAAACGACGGC
CAGTCTTAAGCTCGGGCCCCAAATAATGATTTTATTTTGACTGATAGTGACCTGTTCGTTGCAACAAATT
GATGAGCAATGCTTTTTTATAATGCCAACTTTGTACAAAAAAGTTGGCATGCCTCCCGTTCCAGGCGTTC
CATTCCGCAACGTTGACAACGACTCCCCGACCTCAGTTGAGTTAGAAGACTGGGTAGATGCACAGCATCC
CACAGATGAGGAAGAGGAGGAAGCCTCCTCCGCCTCTTCCACTTTGTACTTAGTATTTTCCCCCTCTTCT
TTCTCCACATCCTCTTCTCTGATTCTTGGTGGTCCTGAGGAGGAGGAGGTGCCCTCTGGTGTGATACCAA
ATCTTACCGAGAGCATTCCCATTAGTCCTCCACAGGGTCCTCCACAGGGTCCTTCCCAGAGTCCTCTGAG
CTCCTGCTGCTCCTCTTTTTCATGGAGCTCATTCAGTGAGGAGTCCAGCAGCCAGAAAGGGGAGGATACA
GGCACCTGTCAGGGCCTGCCAGACAGTGAGTCCTCTTTCACATATACACTAGATGAAAAGGTGGCCGAGT
TAGTGGAGTTCCTGCTCCTCAAATACGAAGCAGAGGAGCCTGTAACAGAGGCAGAGATGCTGATGATTGT
CATCAAGTACAAAGATTACTTTCCTGTGATACTCAAGAGAGCCCGTGAGTTCATGGAGCTTCTTTTTGGC
CTTGCCCTGATAGAAGTGGGCCCTGACCACTTCTGTGTGTTTGCAAACACAGTAGGCCTCACCGATGAGG
GTAGTGATGATGAGGGCATGCCCGAGAACAGCCTCCTGATTATTATTCTGAGTGTGATCTTCATAAAGGG
CAACTGTGCCTCTGAGGAGGTCATCTGGGAAGTGCTGAATGCAGTAGGGGTATATGCTGGGAGGGAGCAC
TTCGTCTATGGGGAGCCTAGGGAGCTCCTCACTAAAGTTTGGGTGCAGGGACATTACCTGGAGTATCGGG
AGGTGCCCCACAGTTCTCCTCCATATTATGAATTCCTGTGGGGTCCAAGAGCCCATTCAGAAAGCATCAA
GAAGAAAGTACTAGAGTTTTTAGCCAAGCTGAACAACACTGTTCCTAGTTCCTTTCCATCCTGGTACAAG
GATGCTTTGAAAGATGTGGAAGAGAGAGTCCAGGCCACAATTGATACCGCAGATGATGCCACTGTCATGG
CCAGTGAAAGCCTCAGTGTCATGTCCAGCAACGTCTCCTTTTCTGAGTGATTGCCAACTTTCTTGTACAA
AGTTGGCATTATAAGAAAGCATTGCTTATCAATTTGTTGCAACGAACAGGTCACTATCAGTCAAAATAAA
ATCATTATTTGCCATCCAGCTGATATCCCCTATAGTGAGTCGTATTACATGGTCATAGCTGTTTCCTGGC
AGCTCTGGCCCGTGTCTCAAAATCTCTGATGTTACATTGCACAAGATAAAAATATATCATCATGCCTCCT
CTAGACCAGCCAGGACAGAAATGCCTCGACTTCGCTGCTACCCAAGGTTGCCGGGTGACGCACACCGTGG
AAACGGATGAAGGCACGAACCCAGTGGACATAAGCCTGTTCGGTTCGTAAGCTGTAATGCAAGTAGCGTA
TGCGCTCACGCAACTGGTCCAGAACCTTGACCGAACGCAGCGGTGGTAACGGCGCAGTGGCGGTTTTCAT
GGCTTGTTATGACTGTTTTTTTGGGGTACAGTCTATGCCTCGGGCATCCAAGCAGCAAGCGCGTTACGCC
GTGGGTCGATGTTTGATGTTATGGAGCAGCAACGATGTTACGCAGCAGGGCAGTCGCCCTAAAACAAAGT
TAAACATTATGAGGGAAGCGGTGATCGCCGAAGTATCGACTCAACTATCAGAGGTAGTTGGCGTCATCGA
GCGCCATCTCGAACCGACGTTGCTGGCCGTACATTTGTACGGCTCCGCAGTGGATGGCGGCCTGAAGCCA
CACAGTGATATTGATTTGCTGGTTACGGTGACCGTAAGGCTTGATGAAACAACGCGGCGAGCTTTGATCA
ACGACCTTTTGGAAACTTCGGCTTCCCCTGGAGAGAGCGAGATTCTCCGCGCTGTAGAAGTCACCATTGT
TGTGCACGACGACATCATTCCGTGGCGTTATCCAGCTAAGCGCGAACTGCAATTTGGAGAATGGCAGCGC
AATGACATTCTTGCAGGTATCTTCGAGCCAGCCACGATCGACATTGATCTGGCTATCTTGCTGACAAAAG
CAAGAGAACATAGCGTTGCCTTGGTAGGTCCAGCGGCGGAGGAACTCTTTGATCCGGTTCCTGAACAGGA
TCTATTTGAGGCGCTAAATGAAACCTTAACGCTATGGAACTCGCCGCCCGACTGGGCTGGCGATGAGCGA
AATGTAGTGCTTACGTTGTCCCGCATTTGGTACAGCGCAGTAACCGGCAAAATCGCGCCGAAGGATGTCG
CTGCCGACTGGGCAATGGAGCGCCTGCCGGCCCAGTATCAGCCCGTCATACTTGAAGCTAGACAGGCTTA
TCTTGGACAAGAAGAAGATCGCTTGGCCTCGCGCGCAGATCAGTTGGAAGAATTTGTCCACTACGTGAAA
GGCGAGATCACCAAGGTAGTCGGCAAATAACCCTCGAGCCACCCATGACCAAAATCCCTTAACGTGAGTT
ACGCGTCGTTCCACTGAGCGTCAGACCCCGTAGAAAAGATCAAAGGATCTTCTTGAGATCCTTTTTTTCT
GCGCGTAATCTGCTGCTTGCAAACAAAAAAACCACCGCTACCAGCGGTGGTTTGTTTGCCGGATCAAGAG
CTACCAACTCTTTTTCCGAAGGTAACTGGCTTCAGCAGAGCGCAGATACCAAATACTGTTCTTCTAGTGT
AGCCGTAGTTAGGCCACCACTTCAAGAACTCTGTAGCACCGCCTACATACCTCGCTCTGCTAATCCTGTT
ACCAGTGGCTGCTGCCAGTGGCGATAAGTCGTGTCTTACCGGGTTGGACTCAAGACGATAGTTACCGGAT
AAGGCGCAGCGGTCGGGCTGAACGGGGGGTTCGTGCACACAGCCCAGCTTGGAGCGAACGACCTACACCG
AACTGAGATACCTACAGCGTGAGCTATGAGAAAGCGCCACGCTTCCCGAAGGGAGAAAGGCGGACAGGTA
TCCGGTAAGCGGCAGGGTCGGAACAGGAGAGCGCACGAGGGAGCTTCCAGGGGGAAACGCCTGGTATCTT
TATAGTCCTGTCGGGTTTCGCCACCTCTGACTTGAGCGTCGATTTTTGTGATGCTCGTCAGGGGGGCGGA
GCCTATGGAAAAACGCCAGCAACGCGGCCTTTTTACGGTTCCTGGCCTTTTGCTGGCCTTTTGCTCACAT
GTTCTTTCCTGCGTTATCCCCTGATTCTGTGGATAACCGTATTACCGCCTTTGAGTGAGCTGATACCGCT
CGCCGCAGCCGAACGACCGAGCGCAGCGAGTCAGTGAGCGAGGAAGCGGAAGAGCGCCCAATACGCAAAC
CGCCTCTCCCCGCGCGTTGGCCGATTCATTAATGCAGCTGGCACGACAGGTTTCCCGACTGGAAAGCGGG
CAGTGAGCGCAACGCAATTAATACGCGTACCGCTAGCCAGGAAGAGTTTGTAGAAACGCAAAAAGGCCAT
CCGTCAGGATGGCCTTCTGCTTAGTTTGATGCCTGGCAGTTTATGGCGGGCGTCCTGCCCGCCACCCTCC
GGGCCGTTGCTTCACAACGTTCAAATCCGCTCCCGGCGGATTTGTCCTACTCAGGAGAGCGTTCACCGAC
AAACAACAGATAAAACGAAAGGCCCAGTCTTCCGACTGAGCCTTTCGTTTTATTTGATGCCT
Features (pLannotate 1.2.2; 12 found; start..end, strand, type, name):
     38..74      -  CDS            lacZα (fragment): LacZα fragment of β-galactosidase; lacZ fragment
     91..186     +  protein_bind   attL3: mutant version of attL; recombination site for the Gateway® LR reaction LR Clonase™
    189..1307    +  CDS            MAGEC2: MAGC2_HUMAN - Also known as HCA587, MAGEE1. Experimental evidence at protein level: Swiss-Prot protein existence level 1. Proposed to enhance ubiquitin ligase activity of RING-type zinc finger-containing E3 ubiquitin-protein ligases. In vitro enhances ubiquitin ligase activity of TRIM28 and stimulates p53/TP53 ubiquitination in presence of Ubl-conjugating enzyme UBE2H leading to p53/TP53 degradation. Proposed to act through recruitment and/or stabilization of the Ubl-conjugating enzymes (E2) at the E3:substrate complex. From Homo sapiens (Human).
   1315..1410    -  protein_bind   attL3: mutant version of attL; recombination site for the Gateway® LR reaction LR Clonase™
   1429..1447    -  promoter       T7 promoter: promoter for bacteriophage T7 RNA polymerase
   1637..1660    +  promoter       Pc promoter (fragment): intI1 (promoter lies within the coding sequence); class 1 integron promoter
   1836..1892    +  CDS            GmR (fragment): gentamycin acetyltransferase; aacC1; confers resistance to gentamycin
   1899..2690    +  CDS            SmR: aminoglycoside adenylyltransferase (Murphy, 1985); aadA; confers resistance to spectinomycin and streptomycin
   2783..3371    +  rep_origin     ori: high-copy-number ColE1/pMB1/pBR322/pUC origin of replication
   3554..3646    +  CDS            lacI (fragment): lac repressor; lacI; The lac repressor binds to the lac operator to inhibit transcription in E. coli. This inhibition can be relieved by adding lactose or isopropyl-β-D-thiogalactopyranoside (IPTG).
   3701..3728    -  terminator     rrnB T2 terminator: transcription terminator T2 from the E. coli rrnB gene
   3860..3903    +  terminator     rrnB T1 terminator: Escherichia coli rrnB; transcription terminator T1 from the E. coli rrnB gene
