[The description below was written by a language model from this plasmid's Addgene catalogue record and pLannotate feature annotations shown in this document.]
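Description:
pDONR223_MAGEC2_p.S85I is a Gateway entry clone built on the Invitrogen pDONR223 backbone and propagated in E. coli as a high-copy plasmid. The sequenced record is about 3.9 kb. Replication depends on a ColE1/pUC-type origin, and selection is by spectinomycin through the aadA (SmR) aminoglycoside adenylyltransferase gene, which lies downstream of a class 1 integron Pc promoter fragment and a short gentamicin-resistance remnant. Other backbone features are rrnB T1 and T2 terminators, which insulate the cloning region from read-through transcription. Small lacZα and lacI fragments also appear, but these are vestigial sequence matches rather than functional genes.

The payload is the human MAGEC2 open reading frame (also known as CT10 or HCA587) carrying the missense substitution S85I. MAGEC2 is a MAGE-family protein proposed to enhance the activity of RING-type E3 ubiquitin ligases such as TRIM28, promoting p53 ubiquitination and degradation. The ORF is flanked on both sides by attL recombination sites; the annotation tool labels both as an attL variant. These sites allow the insert to be moved by LR Clonase reaction into any compatible destination vector. The clone is in the "closed" configuration, with a stop codon immediately after the insert, so it yields native or N-terminally tagged protein and cannot be fused to C-terminal tags. No promoter drives the insert in this vector. A T7 promoter sits just outside the downstream att site, oriented toward the insert on the opposite strand.

The construct is therefore a shuttle and archival clone rather than an expression plasmid. It belongs to the Target Accelerator Plasmid Collection, which was assembled to test the function of rare cancer-associated variants after transfer into expression vectors.
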