Addgene plasmid #81337: pDONR223_MAGEC2_p.S85I
Purpose: Gateway Donor vector containing MAGEC2 , part of the Target Accelerator Plasmid Collection.
Depositing lab: Jesse Boehm & William Hahn & David Root. Depositing organization: Broad Institute. Publication: Systematic Functional Interrogation of Rare Cancer Variants Identifies Oncogenic Alleles. Kim E, Ilic N, Shrestha Y, Zou L, Kamburov A, Zhu C, Yang X, Lubonja R, Tran N, Nguyen C, Lawrence MS, Piccioni F, Bagul M, Doench JG, Chouinard CR, Wu X, Hogstrom L, Natoli T, Tamayo P, Horn H, Corsello SM, Lage K, Root DE, Subramanian A, Golub TR, Getz G, Boehm JS, Hahn WC. Cancer Discov. 2016 Jul;6(7):714-26. doi: 10.1158/2159-8290.CD-16-0160. Epub 2016 May 4. PubMed 27147599.
Backbone
  Vector backbone: pDONR223
  Backbone manufacturer: Invitrogen
  Backbone size w/o insert (bp): 2790
  Vector type: Gateway Entry vector
Growth in bacteria
  Bacterial resistance: Spectinomycin, 50 μg/mL
  Growth temperature: 37°C
  Growth strain: DH5alpha
  Copy number: High Copy
Gene/Insert
  Gene/Insert name: MAGEC2
  Species: H. sapiens (human)
  Mutation: S85I
  GenBank ID: NM_016249.3
  Entrez Gene: MAGEC2 (a.k.a. CT10, HCA587, MAGEE1)
  Promoter: None
  Cloning method: Gateway Cloning
  Sequencing primers: 5′ M13pUC-fwd; 3′ M13-Rev
Terms and licenses: Academic/Nonprofit Terms; Industry Terms: Not Available to Industry
Depositor comments: Closed state: stop codon immediately follows insert
How to cite: pDONR223_MAGEC2_p.S85I was a gift from Jesse Boehm & William Hahn & David Root (Addgene plasmid # 81337 ; http://n2t.net/addgene:81337 ; RRID:Addgene_81337)
