>Addgene plasmid #81337 | pDONR223_MAGEC2_p.S85I | depositor partial sequence | sequence record 154656 | Insert sequence
ATGCCTCCCGTTCCAGGCGTTCCATTCCGCAACGTTGACAACGACTCCCCGACCTCAGTTGAGTTAGAAG
ACTGGGTAGATGCACAGCATCCCACAGATGAGGAAGAGGAGGAAGCCTCCTCCGCCTCTTCCACTTTGTA
CTTAGTATTTTCCCCCTCTTCTTTCTCCACATCCTCTTCTCTGATTCTTGGTGGTCCTGAGGAGGAGGAG
GTGCCCTCTGGTGTGATACCAAATCTTACCGAGAGCATTCCCATTAGTCCTCCACAGGGTCCTCCACAGG
GTCCTTCCCAGAGTCCTCTGAGCTCCTGCTGCTCCTCTTTTTCATGGAGCTCATTCAGTGAGGAGTCCAG
CAGCCAGAAAGGGGAGGATACAGGCACCTGTCAGGGCCTGCCAGACAGTGAGTCCTCTTTCACATATACA
CTAGATGAAAAGGTGGCCGAGTTAGTGGAGTTCCTGCTCCTCAAATACGAAGCAGAGGAGCCTGTAACAG
AGGCAGAGATGCTGATGATTGTCATCAAGTACAAAGATTACTTTCCTGTGATACTCAAGAGAGCCCGTGA
GTTCATGGAGCTTCTTTTTGGCCTTGCCCTGATAGAAGTGGGCCCTGACCACTTCTGTGTGTTTGCAAAC
ACAGTAGGCCTCACCGATGAGGGTAGTGATGATGAGGGCATGCCCGAGAACAGCCTCCTGATTATTATTC
TGAGTGTGATCTTCATAAAGGGCAACTGTGCCTCTGAGGAGGTCATCTGGGAAGTGCTGAATGCAGTAGG
GGTATATGCTGGGAGGGAGCACTTCGTCTATGGGGAGCCTAGGGAGCTCCTCACTAAAGTTTGGGTGCAG
GGACATTACCTGGAGTATCGGGAGGTGCCCCACAGTTCTCCTCCATATTATGAATTCCTGTGGGGTCCAA
GAGCCCATTCAGAAAGCATCAAGAAGAAAGTACTAGAGTTTTTAGCCAAGCTGAACAACACTGTTCCTAG
TTCCTTTCCATCCTGGTACAAGGATGCTTTGAAAGATGTGGAAGAGAGAGTCCAGGCCACAATTGATACC
GCAGATGATGCCACTGTCATGGCCAGTGAAAGCCTCAGTGTCATGTCCAGCAACGTCTCCTTTTCTGAG
